Addgene plasmid #228614: pM-EBFP2
Purpose: Mammalian expression of EBFP2 and extra insert, for MuSIC barcode construction
Depositing lab: Marc Birtwistle. Depositing organization: Clemson University. Publication: Genetically Encoded Fluorescence Barcodes Allow for Single-Cell Analysis via Spectral Flow Cytometry. Lu X, Pritko DJ, Abravanel ME, Huggins JR, Ogunleye O, Biswas T, Ashy KC, Woods SK, Livingston MWT, Blenner MA, Birtwistle MR. ACS Synth Biol. 2025 May 16;14(5):1533-1548. doi: 10.1021/acssynbio.4c00807. Epub 2025 May 6. PubMed 40326708.
Backbone
  Vector backbone: pMulti
  Backbone manufacturer: Birtwistle lab
  Vector type: Mammalian Expression
Growth in bacteria
  Bacterial resistance: Chloramphenicol, 25 μg/mL
  Growth temperature: 37°C
  Growth strain: DH5alpha
  Copy number: High Copy
Gene/Insert
  Gene/Insert name: EBFP2
  Species: Synthetic
  Insert size (bp): 717
  Promoter: CMV
  Cloning method: Golden Gate
Terms and licenses: Academic/Nonprofit Terms; Industry Terms: Not Available to Industry
Depositor comments: Please visit https://doi.org/10.1101/2024.10.23.619855 for bioRxiv preprint.
How to cite: pM-EBFP2 was a gift from Marc Birtwistle (Addgene plasmid # 228614 ; http://n2t.net/addgene:228614 ; RRID:Addgene_228614)
