[The description below was written by a language model from this plasmid's Addgene catalogue record and pLannotate feature annotations shown in this document.]
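Description:
pM-EBFP2 is a small (about 3.8 kb) mammalian expression plasmid built on the pMulti backbone and assembled by Golden Gate cloning. It is maintained in E. coli through a high-copy ColE1/pUC-type origin and selected with chloramphenicol via a cat gene driven by its native cat promoter. An f1 bacteriophage origin is also present, which in principle permits single-stranded DNA production. No mammalian selection marker is annotated, so the plasmid appears suited to transient expression.

The payload is a 717 bp synthetic coding sequence for EBFP2, a rapidly maturing monomeric blue fluorescent protein derived from Aequorea victoria GFP. On the reverse strand, the human cytomegalovirus immediate-early enhancer and promoter lie upstream of a partial T2A element, followed by EBFP2 and then an SV40 polyadenylation signal that spans the sequence origin. The T2A sequence causes ribosomal skipping, so that a coding sequence placed ahead of it would be produced as a separate polypeptide from EBFP2. This fits the stated purpose of expressing EBFP2 together with an extra insert, and a short unannotated gap lies between the promoter and the T2A fragment, although the record does not describe what that gap contains. A second SV40 poly(A) signal lies in the opposite orientation between the bacterial origin and the cat gene.

The plasmid is intended as a building block for MuSIC barcode construction, in which combinations of fluorescent proteins serve as genetically encoded barcodes that are read out in single cells by spectral flow cytometry.
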