Features (pLannotate 1.2.2; 10 found; start..end, strand, type, name):
     58..774     -  CDS            EBFP2: EBFP2 is a basic (constitutively fluorescent) blue fluorescent protein published in 2007, derived from Aequorea victoria. It is reported to be a rapidly-maturing monomer with moderate acid sensitivity.
    791..843     -  CDS            T2A (fragment): 2A peptide from Thosea asigna virus capsid protein Eukaryotic ribosomes fail to insert a peptide bond between the Gly and Pro residues, yielding separate polypeptides.
    936..1139    -  promoter       CMV promoter: human cytomegalovirus (CMV) immediate early promoter
   1140..1443    -  enhancer       CMV enhancer: human cytomegalovirus immediate early enhancer
   1618..2206    -  rep_origin     ori: high-copy-number ColE1/pMB1/pBR322/pUC origin of replication
   2260..2381    +  polyA_signal   SV40 poly(A) signal: SV40 polyadenylation signal
   2425..3081    -  CDS            cat: CAT_ECOLX - Experimental evidence at protein level: Swiss-Prot protein existence level 1. This enzyme is an effector of chloramphenicol resistance in bacteria. From Escherichia coli. This protein is used as a marker in many commonly used cloning vectors, such as pACYC184.
   3082..3184    -  promoter       cat promoter: promoter of the E. coli cat gene encoding chloramphenicol acetyltransferase
   3210..3638    +  rep_origin     f1 ori (sequence partly withheld): f1 bacteriophage origin of replication; arrow indicates direction of (+) strand synthesis
   3672..20      -  polyA_signal   SV40 poly(A) signal (across the origin): SV40 polyadenylation signal
>Addgene plasmid #228614 | pM-EBFP2 | addgene full sequence | sequence record 452497 | Addgene NGS Result
TAAGCTGCAATAAACAAGTTCATTTTATGTTTCAGAAGACATGAATGGCAACTCTTACTTGTACAGCTCG
TCCATGCCGAGAGTGATCCCGGCGGCGGTGCGGAACTCCAGCAGGACCATGTGATCGCGCTTCTCGTTGG
GGTCTTTGCTCAGCACGGACTGGGTGCTCAGGTAGTGGCTGTCGGGCAGCAGCACGGGGCCGTCGCCGAT
GGGGGTGTTCTGCTGGTAGTGGTCGGCGAGCTGCACGCTGCCGTCCTCCACGTTGTGGCGGATCTTGAAG
TTCACCTTGATGCCGTTCTTCTGCTTGACGGCCATGATATAGATGTTGTGGCTGTTGAAGTTGTACTCCA
GCTTGTGCCCCAGGATGTTGCCGTCCTCCTTGAAGTCGACGCCCTTCAGCTCGATGCGGTTCACTAGGGT
GTCGCCCTCGAACTTCACCTCGGCGCGGGTCTTGTAGGTGCCGTCGTCCTTGAAGAAGATGGTGCGCTCC
TGGACGTAGCCTTCGGGCATGGCGGACTTGAAGAAGTCGTGCTGCTTCATGTGGTCGGGGTAGCGGGCGA
AGCACTGCACGCCGTGGCTCAGGGTGGTCACGAGGGTGGGCCAGGGCACGGGCAGCTTGCCGGTGGTGCA
GATGAACTTCAGGGTCAGCTTGCCGTTGGTGGCATCGCCCTCGCCCTCGCCCCTCACGCTGAACTTGTGG
CCGTTTACGTCGCCGTCCAGCTCGACCAGGATGGGCACCACCCCGGTGAACAGCTCCTCGCCCTTGCTCA
CCATGGTGGCGGCGGATCCTGGGCCGGGATTTTCCTCCACGTCCCCGCATGTAAGTAGACTTCCCCTGCC
CTCGCCGCTGCCAGGCCCGGGGTTTTCTTCAACATCACCTGCTTGCTTTAGCAGAGAGAAGTTTGTGGCG
CCGGAGCCGTCTTCTTCACTAAACCAGCTCTGCTTATATAGACCTCCCACCGTACACGCCTACCGCCCAT
TTGCGTCAATGGGGCGGAGTTGTTACGACATTTTGGAAAGTCCCGTTGATTTTGGTGCCAAAACAAACTC
CCATTGACGTCAATGGGGTGGAGACTTGGAAATCCCCGTGAGTCAAACCGCTATCCACGCCCATTGATGT
ACTGCCAAAACCGCATCACCATGGTAATAGCGATGACTAATACGTAGATGTACTGCCAAGTAGGAAAGTC
CCATAAGGTCATGTACTGGGCATAATGCCAGGCGGGCCATTTACCGTCATTGACGTCAATAGGGGGCGTA
CTTGGCATATGATACACTTGATGTACTGCCAAGTGGGCAGTTTACCGTAAATACTCCACCCATTGACGTC
AATGGAAAGTCCCTATTGGCGTTACTATGGGAACATACGTCATTATTGACGTCAATGGGCGGGGGTCGTT
GGGCGGTCAGCCAGGCGGGCCATTTACCGTAAGTTATGTAACGCGGAACTCCATATATGGGCTATGAACT
AATGACCCCGTAATTGATTACTATTAATAACTAATGCATGGCGGTAATACGGTTATCCACAGAATCAGGG
GATAACGCAGGAAAGAACATGTGAGCAAAAGGCCAGCAAAAGGCCAGGAACCGTAAAAAGGCCGCGTTGC
TGGCGTTTTTCCATAGGCTCCGCCCCCCTGACGAGCATCACAAAAATCGACGCTCAAGTCAGAGGTGGCG
AAACCCGACAGGACTATAAAGATACCAGGCGTTTCCCCCTGGAAGCTCCCTCGTGCGCTCTCCTGTTCCG
ACCCTGCCGCTTACCGGATACCTGTCCGCCTTTCTCCCTTCGGGAAGCGTGGCGCTTTCTCATAGCTCAC
GCTGTAGGTATCTCAGTTCGGTGTAGGTCGTTCGCTCCAAGCTGGGCTGTGTGCACGAACCCCCCGTTCA
GCCCGACCGCTGCGCCTTATCCGGTAACTATCGTCTTGAGTCCAACCCGGTAAGACACGACTTATCGCCA
CTGGCAGCAGCCACTGGTAACAGGATTAGCAGAGCGAGGTATGTAGGCGGTGCTACAGAGTTCTTGAAGT
GGTGGCCTAACTACGGCTACACTAGAAGAACAGTATTTGGTATCTGCGCTCTGCTGAAGCCAGTTACCTT
CGGAAAAAGAGTTGGTAGCTCTTGATCCGGCAAACAAACCACCGCTGGTAGCGGTGGTTTTTTTGTTTGC
AAGCAGCAGATTACGCGCAGAAAAAAAGGATCTCAAGAAGATCCTTTGATCTTTTCTACGGGGTCTGACG
CTCAGTGGAACGAAATGCCAACTTGTTTATTGCAGCTTATAATGGTTACAAATAAAGCAATAGCATCACA
AATTTCACAAATAAAGCATTTTTTTCACTGCATTCTAGTTGTGGTTTGTCCAAACTCATCAATGTATCTT
ATCATGTCTGAATTGCTCGCGCGACCAATTCTCATGTTTGATTACGCCCCGCCCTGCCACTCATCGCAGT
ACTGTTGTAATTCATTAAGCATTCTGCCGACATGGAAGCCATCACAAACGGCATGATGAACCTGAATCGC
CAGCGGCATCAGCACCTTGTCGCCTTGCGTATAATATTTGCCCATGGTGAAAACGGGGGCGAAGAAGTTG
TCCATATTGGCCACGTTTAAATCAAAACTGGTGAAACTCACCCAGGGATTGGCTGATACGAAAAACATAT
TCTCAATAAACCCTTTAGGGAAATAGGCCAGGTTTTCACCGTAACACGCCACATCTTGCGAATATATGTG
TAGAAACTGCCGGAAATCGTCGTGGTATTCACTCCAGAGCGATGAAAACGTTTCAGTTTGCTCATGGAAA
ACGGTGTAACAAGGGTGAACACTATCCCATATCACCAGCTCACCGTCTTTCATTGCCATACGGAATTCCG
GATGAGCATTCATCAGGCGGGCAAGAATGTGAATAAAGGCCGGATAAAACTTGTGCTTATTTTTCTTTAC
GGTCTTTAAAAAGGCCGTAATATCCAGCTGAACGGTCTGGTTATAGGTACATTGAGCAACTGACTGAAAT
GCCTCAAAATGTTCTTTACGATGCCATTGGGATATATCAACGGTGGTATATCCAGTGATTTTTTTCTCCA
TTTTAGCTTCCTTAGCTCCTGAAAATCTCGATAACTCAAAAAATACGCCCGGTAGTGATCTTATTTCATT
ATGGTGAAAGTTGGAACCTCTTACGTGCCGATCACGAAGTGATCTTCCGTTAAGTACTG
[124 nt withheld, positions 3210-3333]
C
[91 nt withheld, positions 3335-3425]
A
[49 nt withheld, positions 3427-3475]
CCTTTGACGTTGGAGTCCACGTTCTTT
[37 nt withheld, positions 3503-3539]
ACCCTATCTCGGTCTATTCTTTTGATTTATAAGGGATTTTGCCGATTTCGGCCTATTGGTTAAAAAATGA
GCTGATTTAACAAAAATTTAACGCGAATTTTAACAAAATATTAACGCTTACAATTTACGCCTTAAGATAC
ATTGATGAGTTTGGACAAACCACAACTAGAATGCAGTGAAAAAAATGCTTTATTTGTGAAATTTGTGATG
CTATTGCTTTATTTGTAACCATTA
