>Addgene plasmid #228614 | pM-EBFP2 | depositor partial sequence | sequence record 449216 | EBFP2
ATGGTGAGCAAGGGCGAGGAGCTGTTCACCGGGGTGGTGCCCATCCTGGTCGAGCTGGACGGCGACGTAA
ACGGCCACAAGTTCAGCGTGAGGGGCGAGGGCGAGGGCGATGCCACCAACGGCAAGCTGACCCTGAAGTT
CATCTGCACCACCGGCAAGCTGCCCGTGCCCTGGCCCACCCTCGTGACCACCCTGAGCCACGGCGTGCAG
TGCTTCGCCCGCTACCCCGACCACATGAAGCAGCACGACTTCTTCAAGTCCGCCATGCCCGAAGGCTACG
TCCAGGAGCGCACCATCTTCTTCAAGGACGACGGCACCTACAAGACCCGCGCCGAGGTGAAGTTCGAGGG
CGACACCCTAGTGAACCGCATCGAGCTGAAGGGCGTCGACTTCAAGGAGGACGGCAACATCCTGGGGCAC
AAGCTGGAGTACAACTTCAACAGCCACAACATCTATATCATGGCCGTCAAGCAGAAGAACGGCATCAAGG
TGAACTTCAAGATCCGCCACAACGTGGAGGACGGCAGCGTGCAGCTCGCCGACCACTACCAGCAGAACAC
CCCCATCGGCGACGGCCCCGTGCTGCTGCCCGACAGCCACTACCTGAGCACCCAGTCCGTGCTGAGCAAA
GACCCCAACGAGAAGCGCGATCACATGGTCCTGCTGGAGTTCCGCACCGCCGCCGGGATCACTCTCGGCA
TGGACGAGCTGTACAAG
